Addgene plasmid #67327: pDONR221-ARL5B-no stop
Purpose: hArl5b without stop codon in Gateway Entry vector
Depositing lab: Richard Kahn. Depositing organization: Emory University. Publication: Tool box: Plasmids for the expression or knockdown of human ARF Family GTPases (ARF/ARL/SAR) and their co-expression in bacteria with N-myristoyltransferases. Kerr SC, Kahn RA. Cell Logist. 2015 Sep 21;5(3):e1090523. doi: 10.1080/21592799.2015.1090523. eCollection 2015 Jul-Sep. PubMed 27057421.
Backbone
  Vector backbone: pDONR221
  Backbone manufacturer: Life Technologies
  Vector type: Bacterial Expression ; Gateway Entry vector
Growth in bacteria
  Bacterial resistance: Kanamycin, 50 μg/mL
  Growth temperature: 37°C
  Growth strain: DH5alpha
  Copy number: High Copy
Gene/Insert
  Gene/Insert name: ARL5B (alt name: pRK11n-221)
  Species: H. sapiens (human)
  Entrez Gene: ARL5B (a.k.a. ARL8)
  Promoter: None
  Cloning method: Gateway Cloning
  Sequencing primers: 5′ M13-Fwd; 3′ M13-Rev
Terms and licenses: Academic/Nonprofit Terms; Industry Terms: Not Available to Industry
How to cite: pDONR221-ARL5B-no stop was a gift from Richard Kahn (Addgene plasmid # 67327 ; http://n2t.net/addgene:67327 ; RRID:Addgene_67327)
