[The description below was written by a language model from this plasmid's Addgene catalogue record.]
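Description:
pDONR221-ARL5B-no stop is a Gateway entry clone built on the commercial pDONR221 donor backbone, carrying the open reading frame of human ARL5B (also known as ARL8), a member of the ARF family of small regulatory GTPases. It is maintained in standard E. coli cloning strains as a high-copy plasmid under kanamycin selection. Although the record lists it under bacterial expression, it states that there is no promoter driving the insert, which fits an entry vector: it serves as a sequence-verified source of the coding region rather than as an expression plasmid in its own right. The insert was introduced by Gateway recombination, so in the usual arrangement for such clones it would be flanked by attL sites, with M13 forward and reverse priming sites on either side for sequence confirmation. No feature table is provided, so these elements are inferred from the backbone rather than documented.

The defining feature is the omission of the native stop codon. After an LR recombination reaction into a destination vector, translation can read through the downstream recombination site into any C-terminal tag or fusion partner that vector supplies, such as an epitope tag or fluorescent protein. C-terminal tagging is a common choice for ARF family proteins, many of which carry functionally important N-terminal modifications or N-terminal helices, though the record does not give a specific rationale for ARL5B. The plasmid belongs to a toolbox collection of constructs for expressing or knocking down human ARF, ARL and SAR GTPases, and is intended as a shuttle for moving ARL5B into bacterial, mammalian or other Gateway-compatible expression vectors.
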