>Addgene plasmid #67327 | pDONR221-ARL5B-no stop | addgene partial sequence | sequence record 118862 | M13-Rev 5'-CAGGAAACAGCTATGACC-3'
TCAGCTGGATGGCAAATAATGATTTTATTTTGACTGATAGTGACCTGTTCGTTGCAACAAATTGATAAGC
AATGCTTTCTTATAATGCCAACTTTGTACAAGAAAGCTGGGTCTCTCACACCAATCCGGGAGGTCATCCA
CTCTAGACCTTGGCATAACCCTTCTCCTGTGAGAGCACAGCAGGATTGAATGTGCCATGGATGATCCTTA
ATTGAACTAAGGGTGAGGTATTTCGAGATTTCAGCTGCTGTCATACACCCTTTCATATCCTGTTTATTTG
CAAAGATAAGGACTGCAGCCTTCCGTAAATCCTCATGAGCCAACATTCTGTATAATTCTTCTTTTGTAAT
AGCTAGTCGTTCCCTGTCAATGCTATCAACAACAAGAATGATGAACTCTGTATTTGAGTAATATGTGTTC
CAGGATGATCGCAGAGACTCCTGACCACCAATATCCCACATAAGAAAATGAGTGTTCTTCACAACTATTT
CTTCAACATTGCTTCCTATGGTTGGAGAAGTATGAACCACTTCATTCATTAAGAATTGGTAAAGAATGGT
GGTTTTCCCTGCATTATCCAGTCCCACTATAATTACTTTGTGTTCTTGGTTACAGAAGAGGCTCCACAGT
TTGGCGAAGATCAGCCCCATGGTTCTATCTCCTTCTAAGCCTGCTTTTTTGTACAAAGTTGGCATTATAA
AAAAGCATTGCTCATCAATTTGTTGCAACGAACAGGTCACTATCAGTCAAAATAAAATCAT
